Addgene plasmid #158230: pSL21-VEX
Purpose: (Empty Backbone) Retroviral expression plasmid of sgRNA with violet-excited fluorescent protein (VEX)
Depositing lab: Junwei Shi. Depositing organization: University of Pennsylvania. Publication: In vivo CD8(+) T cell CRISPR screening reveals control by Fli1 in infection and cancer. Chen Z, Arai E, Khan O, Zhang Z, Ngiow SF, He Y, Huang H, Manne S, Cao Z, Baxter AE, Cai Z, Freilich E, Ali MA, Giles JR, Wu JE, Greenplate AR, Hakeem MA, Chen Q, Kurachi M, Nzingha K, Ekshyyan V, Mathew D, Wen Z, Speck NA, Battle A, Berger SL, Wherry EJ, Shi J. Cell. 2021 Mar 4;184(5):1262-1280.e22. doi: 10.1016/j.cell.2021.02.019. Epub 2021 Feb 25. PubMed 33636129.
Backbone
  Vector backbone: pSL21-VEX
  Backbone size (bp): 6619
  Vector type: Mammalian Expression, Retroviral, CRISPR
  Promoter: U6 promoter for crRNA expression and EFS promoterfor VEX expression
Growth in bacteria
  Bacterial resistance: Ampicillin, 100 μg/mL
  Growth temperature: 37°C
  Growth strain: NEB Stable
  Copy number: High Copy
Gene/Insert
  Cloning method: Restriction Enzyme
Terms and licenses: Academic/Nonprofit Terms; Industry Terms: Not Available to Industry
Depositor comments: Please visit https://www.biorxiv.org/content/10.1101/2020.05.20.087379v1 for bioRxiv preprint.
How to cite: pSL21-VEX was a gift from Junwei Shi (Addgene plasmid # 158230 ; http://n2t.net/addgene:158230 ; RRID:Addgene_158230)
