[The description below was written by a language model from this plasmid's Addgene catalogue record and pLannotate feature annotations shown in this document.]
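Description:
pSL21-VEX is a 6,619 bp empty-backbone gammaretroviral vector for delivering a CRISPR guide RNA to mammalian cells together with a violet-excited fluorescent protein (VEX) marker. The viral portion is built on murine embryonic stem cell virus elements: a 5' LTR, the MESV Ψ packaging signal and a truncated MMLV gag segment lacking its start codon, which together allow the transcript to be packaged into retroviral particles when gag, pol and env are supplied in trans, and a matching 3' LTR that closes the proviral unit. In bacteria the plasmid replicates from a high-copy ColE1/pUC-type origin and is selected with ampicillin through the AmpR β-lactamase gene. The remaining backbone annotations (lac promoter/operator, and fragments of lacI, rop, bom, lacZα, TcR and env) appear to be non-functional remnants of earlier cloning vectors.

Between the LTRs sit two expression units. A human U6 RNA polymerase III promoter is followed by a short gap and a sequence annotated as a fragment of the S. pyogenes tracrRNA, consistent with a guide scaffold into which a targeting spacer is inserted by restriction-enzyme cloning; the record does not name the cloning sites. Downstream, after an HIV-1 cPPT/CTS element, the EF-1α core (EFS) promoter drives the fluorescent reporter. The automated annotation labels this reading frame as PA-GFP, probably because VEX is a closely related GFP variant; the catalogue entry identifies it as VEX. No Cas9 is encoded, so the nuclease must come from the target cells or another vector. VEX fluorescence allows transduced cells to be identified or sorted, and the associated publication used this system for in vivo CRISPR screening in CD8+ T cells.
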