Features (pLannotate 1.2.2; 21 found; start..end, strand, type, name):
      1..517     +  LTR            5' LTR: 5' long terminal repeat from murine embryonic stem cell virus
    581..922     +  misc_feature   MESV Ψ: packaging signal of murine embryonic stem cell virus
    989..1405    +  CDS            gag (truncated): truncated Moloney murine leukemia virus (MMLV) gag gene lacking the start codon
   1408..1648    +  promoter       U6 promoter: RNA polymerase III promoter for human U6 snRNA
   1694..1737    +  misc_RNA       tracrRNA (fragment): trans-activating CRISPR RNA for the Streptococcus pyogenes CRISPR/Cas9 system
   1820..1937    +  misc_feature   cPPT/CTS: central polypurine tract and central termination sequence of HIV-1
   2006..2217    +  promoter       EF-1α core promoter: core promoter for human elongation factor EF-1α
   2246..2962    +  CDS            PA-GFP: photoactivatable GFP variant (Patterson et al., 2002) mammalian codon-optimized
   3014..3528    +  LTR            3' LTR: 3' long terminal repeat from murine embryonic stem cell virus
   3690..3706    -  protein_bind   lac operator: The lac repressor binds to the lac operator to inhibit transcription in E. coli. This inhibition can be relieved by adding lactose or isopropyl-β-D-thiogalactopyranoside (IPTG). lac repressor encoded by lacI
   3714..3744    -  promoter       lac promoter: promoter for the E. coli lac operon
   3759..3780    -  protein_bind   CAP binding site: CAP binding activates transcription in the presence of cAMP. E. coli catabolite activator protein
   3793..3885    -  CDS            lacI (fragment): lac repressor; lacI; The lac repressor binds to the lac operator to inhibit transcription in E. coli. This inhibition can be relieved by adding lactose or isopropyl-β-D-thiogalactopyranoside (IPTG).
   4068..4656    -  rep_origin     ori: high-copy-number ColE1/pMB1/pBR322/pUC origin of replication
   4827..5687    -  CDS            AmpR: β-lactamase; bla; confers resistance to ampicillin, carbenicillin, and related antibiotics
   5688..5792    -  promoter       AmpR promoter: bla
   5887..5922    +  CDS            rop (fragment): Rop protein, which maintains plasmids at low copy number; rop
   6024..6123    +  misc_feature   bom (fragment): basis of mobility region from pBR322
   6129..6278    -  CDS            lacZα (fragment): LacZα fragment of β-galactosidase; lacZ fragment
   6278..6479    -  CDS            TcR (fragment): tetracycline efflux protein; tet; confers resistance to tetracycline
   6480..6578    +  CDS            env (fragment): murine leukemia virus gPr80 envelope polyprotein precursor; env; proteolytically cleaved into gp70SU and p15TM subunits
>Addgene plasmid #158230 | pSL21-VEX | addgene full sequence | sequence record 317503 | Addgene NGS Result
AATGAAAGACCCCACCTGTAGGTTTGGCAAGCTAGCTTAAGTAACGCCATTTTGCAAGGCATGGAAAATA
CATAACTGAGAATAGAGAAGTTCAGATCAAGGTTAGGAACAGAGAGACAGCAGAATATGGGCCAAACAGG
ATATCTGTGGTAAGCAGTTCCTGCCCCGGCTCAGGGCCAAGAACAGATGGTCCCCAGATGCGGTCCCGCC
CTCAGCAGTTTCTAGAGAACCATCAGATGTTTCCAGGGTGCCCCAAGGACCTGAAATGACCCTGTGCCTT
ATTTGAACTAACCAATCAGTTCGCTTCTCGCTTCTGTTCGCGCGCTTCTGCTCCCCGAGCTCAATAAAAG
AGCCCACAACCCCTCACTCGGCGCGCCAGTCCTCCGATAGACTGCGTCGCCCGGGTACCCGTATTCCCAA
TAAAGCCTCTTGCTGTTTGCATCCGAATCGTGGACTCGCTGATCCTTGGGAGGGTCTCCTCAGATTGATT
GACTGCCCACCTCGGGGGTCTTTCATTTGGAGGTTCCACCGAGATTTGGAGACCCCTGCCCAGGGACCAC
CGACCCCCCCGCCGGGAGGTAAGCTGGCCAGCGGTCGTTTCGTGTCTGTCTCTGTCTTTGTGCGTGTTTG
TGCCGGCATCTAATGTTTGCGCCTGCGTCTGTACTAGTTAGCTAACTAGCTCTGTATCTGGCGGACCCGT
GGTGGAACTGACGAGTTCTGAACACCCGGCCGCAACCCTGGGAGACGTCCCAGGGACTTTGGGGGCCGTT
TTTGTGGCCCGACCTGAGGAAGGGAGTCGATGTGGAATCCGACCCCGTCAGGATATGTGGTTCTGGTAGG
AGACGAGAACCTAAAACAGTTCCCGCCTCCGTCTGAATTTTTGCTTTCGGTTTGGAACCGAAGCCGCGCG
TCTTGTCTGCTGCAGCGCTGCAGCATCGTTCTGTGTTGTCTCTGTCTGACTGTGTTTCTGTATTTGTCTG
AAAATTAGGGCCAGACTGTTACCACTCCCTTAAGTTTGACCTTAGGTCACTGGAAAGATGTCGAGCGGAT
CGCTCACAACCAGTCGGTAGATGTCAAGAAGAGACGTTGGGTTACCTTCTGCTCTGCAGAATGGCCAACC
TTTAACGTCGGATGGCCGCGAGACGGCACCTTTAACCGAGACCTCATCACCCAGGTTAAGATCAAGGTCT
TTTCACCTGGCCCGCATGGACACCCAGACCAGGTCCCCTACATCGTGACCTGGGAAGCCTTGGCTTTTGA
CCCCCCTCCCTGGGTCAAGCCCTTTGTACACCCTAAGCCTCCGCCTCCTCTTCCTCCATCCGCCCCGTCT
CTCCCCCTTGAACCTCCTCGTTCGACCCCGCCTCGATCCTCCCTTTATCCAGCCCTCACTCCTTCTCTAG
GCGCCGGGAGGGCCTATTTCCCATGATTCCTTCATATTTGCATATACGATACAAGGCTGTTAGAGAGATA
ATTAGAATTAATTTGACTGTAAACACAAAGATATTAGTACAAAATACGTGACGTAGAAAGTAATAATTTC
TTGGGTAGTTTGCAGTTTTAAAATTATGTTTTAAAATGGACTATCATATGCTTACCGTAACTTGAAAGTA
TTTCGATTTCTTGGCTTTATATATCTTGTGGAAAGGACGAAACACCGGGGTCTTCGAGAAGACCTGTTTA
AGAGCTATGCTGGAAACAGCATAGCAAGTTTAAATAAGGCTAGTCCGTTATCAACTTTGCTGGAAACAGC
AAAGTGGCACCGAGTCGGTGCTTTTTTTGAATTCTAGATCTTGAGACAAATGGCAGTATTCATCCACAAT
TTTAAAAGAAAAGGGGGGATTGGGGGGTACAGTGCAGGGGAAAGAATAGTAGACATAATAGCAACAGACA
TACAAACTAAAGAATTACAAAAACAAATTACAAAAATTCAAAATTTTCGGGTTTATTACAGGGACAGCAG
AGATCCACTTTGGCGCCGGCTCGAGTGGCTCCGGTGCCCGTCAGTGGGCAGAGCGCACATCGCCCACAGT
CCCCGAGAAGTTGGGGGGAGGGGTCGGCAATTGAACCGGTGCCTAGAGAAGGTGGCGCGGGGTAAACTGG
GAAAGTGATGTCGTGTACTGGCTCCGCCTTTTTCCCGAGGGTGGGGGAGAACCGTATATAAGTGCAGTAG
TCGCCGTGAACGTTCTTTTTCGCAACGGGTTTGCCGCCAGAACACAGGTGTCGTGACGCGGGATCCGCCA
CCATGATGGTGAGCAAGGGCGAGGAGCTGTTCACCGGGGTGGTGCCCATCCTGGTCGAGCTGGACGGCGA
CGTAAACGGCCACAAGTTCAGCGTGTCCGGCGAGGGCGAGGGCGATGCCACCTACGGCAAGCTGACCCTG
AAGTTCATCTGCACCACCGGCAAGCTGCCCGTGCCCTGGCCCACCCTCGTGACCACCTTCAGCTACGGCG
TGCAGTGCTTCAGCCGCTACCCCGACCACATGAAGCAGCACGACTTCTTCAAGTCCGCCATGCCCGAAGG
CTACGTCCAGGAGCGCACCATCAGCTTCAAGGACGACGGCAACTACAAGACCCGCGCCGAGGTGAAGTTC
GAGGGCGACACCCTGGTGAACCGCATCGAGCTGAAGGGCATCGACTTCAAGGAGGACGGCAACATCCTGG
GGCACAAGCTGGAGTACAACTACAACAGCCACAACGTCTATATCACGGCCGACAAGCAGAAGAACGGCAT
CAAGGCGAACTTCAAGATCCGCCACAACATCGAGGACGGCAGCGTGCAGCTCGCCGACCACTACCAGCAG
AACACCCCCATCGGCGACGGCCCCGTGCTGCTGCCCGACAACCACTACCTGTTCATCCAGTCCGCCCTGA
GCAAAGACCCCAACGAGAAGCGCGATCACATGGTCCTGCTGGAGTTCGTGACCGCCGCCGGGATCACTCA
CGGCATGGACGAGCTGTACAAGAGCTTATCGATAAAATAAAAGATTTTATTTAGTCTCCAGAAAAAGGGG
GGAATGAAAGACCCCACCTGTAGGTTTGGCAAGCTAGCTTAAGTAACGCCATTTTGCAAGGCATGGAAAA
TACATAACTGAGAATAGAGAAGTTCAGATCAAGGTTAGGAACAGAGAGACAGCAGAATATGGGCCAAACA
GGATATCTGTGGTAAGCAGTTCCTGCCCCGGCTCAGGGCCAAGAACAGATGGTCCCCAGATGCGGTCCCG
CCCTCAGCAGTTTCTAGAGAACCATCAGATGTTTCCAGGGTGCCCCAAGGACCTGAAATGACCCTGTGCC
TTATTTGAACTAACCAATCAGTTCGCTTCTCGCTTCTGTTCGCGCGCTTCTGCTCCCCGAGCTCAATAAA
AGAGCCCACAACCCCTCACTCGGCGCGCCAGTCCTCCGATAGACTGCGTCGCCCGGGTACCCGTGTATCC
AATAAACCCTCTTGCAGTTGCATCCGACTTGTGGTCTCGCTGTTCCTTGGGAGGGTCTCCTCTGAGTGAT
TGACTACCCGTCAGCGGGGGTCTTTCATGGGTAACAGTTTCTTGAAGTTGGAGAACAACATTCTGAGGGT
AGGAGTCGAATATTAAGTAATCCTGACTCAATTAGCCACTGTTTTGAATCCACATACTCCAATACTCCTG
AAATAGTTCATTATGGACAGCGCAGAAAGAGCTGGGGAGAATTGTGAAATTGTTATCCGCTCACAATTCC
ACACAACATACGAGCCGGAAGCATAAAGTGTAAAGCCTGGGGTGCCTAATGAGTGAGCTAACTCACATTA
ATTGCGTTGCGCTCACTGCCCGCTTTCCAGTCGGGAAACCTGTCGTGCCAGCTGCATTAATGAATCGGCC
AACGCGCGGGGAGAGGCGGTTTGCGTATTGGGCGCTCTTCCGCTTCCTCGCTCACTGACTCGCTGCGCTC
GGTCGTTCGGCTGCGGCGAGCGGTATCAGCTCACTCAAAGGCGGTAATACGGTTATCCACAGAATCAGGG
GATAACGCAGGAAAGAACATGTGAGCAAAAGGCCAGCAAAAGGCCAGGAACCGTAAAAAGGCCGCGTTGC
TGGCGTTTTTCCATAGGCTCCGCCCCCCTGACGAGCATCACAAAAATCGACGCTCAAGTCAGAGGTGGCG
AAACCCGACAGGACTATAAAGATACCAGGCGTTTCCCCCTGGAAGCTCCCTCGTGCGCTCTCCTGTTCCG
ACCCTGCCGCTTACCGGATACCTGTCCGCCTTTCTCCCTTCGGGAAGCGTGGCGCTTTCTCATAGCTCAC
GCTGTAGGTATCTCAGTTCGGTGTAGGTCGTTCGCTCCAAGCTGGGCTGTGTGCACGAACCCCCCGTTCA
GCCCGACCGCTGCGCCTTATCCGGTAACTATCGTCTTGAGTCCAACCCGGTAAGACACGACTTATCGCCA
CTGGCAGCAGCCACTGGTAACAGGATTAGCAGAGCGAGGTATGTAGGCGGTGCTACAGAGTTCTTGAAGT
GGTGGCCTAACTACGGCTACACTAGAAGAACAGTATTTGGTATCTGCGCTCTGCTGAAGCCAGTTACCTT
CGGAAAAAGAGTTGGTAGCTCTTGATCCGGCAAACAAACCACCGCTGGTAGCGGTGGTTTTTTTGTTTGC
AAGCAGCAGATTACGCGCAGAAAAAAAGGATCTCAAGAAGATCCTTTGATCTTTTCTACGGGGTCTGACG
CTCAGTGGAACGAAAACTCACGTTAAGGGATTTTGGTCATGAGATTATCAAAAAGGATCTTCACCTAGAT
CCTTTTAAATTAAAAATGAAGTTTTAAATCAATCTAAAGTATATATGAGTAAACTTGGTCTGACAGTTAC
CAATGCTTAATCAGTGAGGCACCTATCTCAGCGATCTGTCTATTTCGTTCATCCATAGTTGCCTGACTCC
CCGTCGTGTAGATAACTACGATACGGGAGGGCTTACCATCTGGCCCCAGTGCTGCAATGATACCGCGAGA
CCCACGCTCACCGGCTCCAGATTTATCAGCAATAAACCAGCCAGCCGGAAGGGCCGAGCGCAGAAGTGGT
CCTGCAACTTTATCCGCCTCCATCCAGTCTATTAATTGTTGCCGGGAAGCTAGAGTAAGTAGTTCGCCAG
TTAATAGTTTGCGCAACGTTGTTGCCATTGCTACAGGCATCGTGGTGTCACGCTCGTCGTTTGGTATGGC
TTCATTCAGCTCCGGTTCCCAACGATCAAGGCGAGTTACATGATCCCCCATGTTGTGCAAAAAAGCGGTT
AGCTCCTTCGGTCCTCCGATCGTTGTCAGAAGTAAGTTGGCCGCAGTGTTATCACTCATGGTTATGGCAG
CACTGCATAATTCTCTTACTGTCATGCCATCCGTAAGATGCTTTTCTGTGACTGGTGAGTACTCAACCAA
GTCATTCTGAGAATAGTGTATGCGGCGACCGAGTTGCTCTTGCCCGGCGTCAATACGGGATAATACCGCG
CCACATAGCAGAACTTTAAAAGTGCTCATCATTGGAAAACGTTCTTCGGGGCGAAAACTCTCAAGGATCT
TACCGCTGTTGAGATCCAGTTCGATGTAACCCACTCGTGCACCCAACTGATCTTCAGCATCTTTTACTTT
CACCAGCGTTTCTGGGTGAGCAAAAACAGGAAGGCAAAATGCCGCAAAAAAGGGAATAAGGGCGACACGG
AAATGTTGAATACTCATACTCTTCCTTTTTCAATATTATTGAAGCATTTATCAGGGTTATTGTCTCATGA
GCGGATACATATTTGAATGTATTTAGAAAAATAAACAAATAGGGGTTCCGCGCACATTTCCCCGAAAAGT
GCCACCTGACGTCTAAGAAACCATTATTATCATGACATTAACCTATAAAAATAGGCGTATCACGAGGCCC
TTTCGTCTCGCGCGTTTCGGTGATGACGGTGAAAACCTCTGACACATGCAGCTCCCGGAGACGGTCACAG
CTTGTCTGTAAGCGGATGCCGGGAGCAGACAAGCCCGTCAGGGCGCGTCAGCGGGTGTTGGCGGGTGTCG
GGGCTGGCTTAACTATGCGGCATCAGAGCAGATTGTACTGAGAGTGCACCATATGCGGTGTGAAATACCG
CACAGATGCGTAAGGAGAAAATACCGCATCAGGCGCCATTCGCCATTCAGGCTGCGCAACTGTTGGGAAG
GGCGATCGGTGCGGGCCTCTTCGCTATTACGCCAGCTGGCGAAAGGGGGATGTGCTGCAAGGCGATTAAG
TTGGGTAACGCCAGGGTTTTCCCAGTCACGACGTTGTAAAACGACGGCGCAAGGAATGGTGCATGCAAGG
AGATGGCGCCCAACAGTCCCCCGGCCACGGGGCCTGCCACCATACCCACGCCGAAACAAGCGCTCATGAG
CCCGAAGTGGCGAGCCCGATCTTCCCCATCGGTGATGTCGGCGATATAGGCGCCAGCAACCGCACCTGTG
GCGCCGGTGATGCCGGCCACGATGCGTCCGGCGTAGAGGCGATTAGTCCAATTTGTTAAAGACAGGATAT
CAGTGGTCCAGGCTCTAGTTTTGACTCAACAATATCACCAGCTGAAGCCTATAGAGTACGAGCCATAGAT
AAAATAAAAGATTTTATTTAGTCTCCAGAAAAAGGGGGG
